Addgene plasmid #203029: Salsa-BC188-P2H8
Purpose: Expression of barcoded reporter plasmid for PRESTO-Salsa; EGFP/BC188
Depositing lab: Noah Palm. Depositing organization: Yale University. Publication: Highly multiplexed bioactivity screening reveals human and microbiota metabolome-GPCRome interactions. Chen H, Rosen CE, Gonzalez-Hernandez JA, Song D, Potempa J, Ring AM, Palm NW. Cell. 2023 Jul 6;186(14):3095-3110.e19. doi: 10.1016/j.cell.2023.05.024. Epub 2023 Jun 14. PubMed 37321219.
Backbone
  Vector backbone: pCER206
  Vector type: Mammalian Expression
Growth in bacteria
  Bacterial resistance: Ampicillin, 100 μg/mL
  Growth temperature: 37°C
  Growth strain: DH5alpha
  Copy number: High Copy
Gene/Insert
  Gene/Insert name: EGFP/BC188
  Species: Synthetic
  Insert size (bp): 730
  Promoter: Tet Response Element (TRE)
  Cloning method: Restriction Enzyme; 5′ cloning site BsrGI (not destroyed); 3′ cloning site HindIII (not destroyed)
  Sequencing primers: 5′ Custom primer (GAAGCGCGATCACATGG)
Terms and licenses: Academic/Nonprofit Terms; Industry Terms: Not Available to Industry
How to cite: Salsa-BC188-P2H8 was a gift from Noah Palm (Addgene plasmid # 203029 ; http://n2t.net/addgene:203029 ; RRID:Addgene_203029)
