[The description below was written by a language model from this plasmid's Addgene catalogue record and pLannotate feature annotations shown in this document.]
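Description:
Salsa-BC188-P2H8 is a 5.1 kb mammalian expression plasmid built on the pCER206 backbone. It serves as one member of a set of barcoded reporter plasmids for PRESTO-Salsa, a highly multiplexed assay for screening GPCR bioactivity. It is propagated in E. coli as a high-copy plasmid through a ColE1/pUC-type origin and selected with ampicillin via the β-lactamase gene and its native promoter. The record lists no mammalian selection marker, which suggests transient use. Short annotated fragments of lacI, an aminoglycoside phosphotransferase and SV40 large T antigen appear to be non-functional backbone remnants.

The payload is a synthetic 730 bp EGFP/BC188 insert placed between retained BsrGI and HindIII sites under a Tet response element promoter. In the feature table, a central block of tetO repeats is flanked on one side by a TRE3G-type minimal promoter fragment pointing toward EGFP and on the other by a minimal CMV promoter facing the opposite way. This resembles a bidirectional tetracycline-responsive arrangement. The EGFP side runs through the mammalian codon-optimized EGFP coding sequence toward an SV40 polyadenylation region, although that signal is annotated on the opposite strand. The CMV-minimal side leads through a cloning-site remnant into a rabbit β-globin intron, a β-globin exon fragment and its poly(A) signal, with no coding insert annotated there. The barcode BC188 is not annotated separately; given the cloning sites, it presumably lies just downstream of EGFP within the transcribed region.

Because TRE promoters are silent until bound by a tetracycline-controlled transactivator, reporter and barcode transcription would report transactivator activity in the cell. The unique barcode should then allow signals from many pooled samples to be distinguished by sequencing, though the record does not detail the receptor pairing or the readout.
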