Features (pLannotate 1.2.2; 17 found; start..end, strand, type, name):
      2..55      +  CDS            lacI (fragment): lac repressor; lacI; The lac repressor binds to the lac operator to inhibit transcription in E. coli. This inhibition can be relieved by adding lactose or isopropyl-β-D-thiogalactopyranoside (IPTG).
    388..443     -  polyA_signal   β-globin poly(A) signal: rabbit β-globin polyadenylation signal (Gil and Proudfoot, 1987)
    518..640     -  CDS            HBB: HBB_COLGU - Experimental evidence at transcript level: Swiss-Prot protein existence level 2. Involved in oxygen transport from the lung to the various peripheral tissues. From Colobus guereza (Mantled guereza) (Eastern black-and-white colobus monkey).
    644..1216    -  intron         β-globin intron: intron from rabbit β-globin gene
   1312..1343    -  misc_feature   MCS (fragment): pUC18/19 multiple cloning site
   1437..1475    -  promoter       minimal CMV promoter: human cytomegalovirus (CMV) immediate early promoter
   1493..1708    -  protein_bind   tetracycline response element (fragment): contains seven copies of the tetracycline operator tetO tetracycline repressor TetR
   1708..1753    +  promoter       TRE3GV promoter (fragment): 3rd-generation Tet-responsive promoter that can be activated by binding of Tet-On® 3G, optimized for retroviral and lentiviral vectors
   1829..1856    +  misc_feature   MCS (fragment): pBluescript multiple cloning site
   1861..2580    +  CDS            EGFP: the original enhanced GFP (Yang et al., 1996) mammalian codon-optimized
   2589..2613    +  misc_feature   MCS (fragment): pBluescript multiple cloning site
   2627..2761    -  polyA_signal   SV40 poly(A) signal: SV40 polyadenylation signal
   2784..2867    -  CDS            large T antigen (fragment): large T antigen from SV40 (simian virus 40)
   2861..3091    -  CDS            str (fragment): STR_KLEPN - Protein inferred from homology: Swiss-Prot protein existence level 3. The aminoglycoside phosphotransferases achieve inactivation of their antibiotic substrates by phosphorylation. From Klebsiella pneumoniae.
   3210..3314    +  promoter       AmpR promoter: bla
   3315..4175    +  CDS            AmpR: β-lactamase; bla; confers resistance to ampicillin, carbenicillin, and related antibiotics
   4346..4934    +  rep_origin     ori: high-copy-number ColE1/pMB1/pBR322/pUC origin of replication
>Addgene plasmid #203029 | Salsa-BC188-P2H8 | addgene full sequence | sequence record 421380 | Addgene NGS Result
AGCGCCCAATACGCAAACCGCCTCTCCCCGCGCGTTGGCCGATTCATTAATGCAGTCGAGGGATCTCCAT
AAGAGAAGAGGGACAGCTATGACTGGGAGTAGTCAGGAGAGGAGGAAAAATCTGGCTAGTAAAACATGTA
AGGAAAATTTTAGGGATGTTAAAGAAAAAAATAACACAAAACAAAATATAAAAAAAATCTAACCTCAAGT
CAAGGCTTTTCTATGGAATAAGGAATGGACAGCAGGGGGCTGTTTCATATACTGATGACCTCTTTATAGC
CAACCTTTGTTCATGGCAGCCAGCATATGGGCATATGTTGCCAAACTCTAAACCAAATACTCATTCTGAT
GTTTTAAATGATTTGCCCTCCCATATGTCCTTCCGAGTGAGAGACACAAAAAATTCCAACACACTATTGC
AATGAAAATAAATTTCCTTTATTAGCCAGAAGTCAGATGCTCAAGGGGCTTCATGATGTCCCCATAATTT
TTGGCAGAGGGAAAAAGATCGATCTCAGTGGTATTTGTGAGCCAGGGCATTGGCCACACCAGCCACCACC
TTCTGATAGGCAGCCTGCACCTGAGGAGTGAATTCTTTGCCAAAATGATGAGACAGCACAACAACCAGCA
CGTTGCCCAGGAGCTGTAGGAAAGAGAAGAAGGCATGAACATGGTTAGCAGAGGGGCCCGGTTTGGACTC
AGAGTATTTTATCCTCATCTCAAACAGTGTATATCATTGTAACCATAAAGAGAAAGGCAGGATGATGACC
AGGGTGTAGTTGTTTCTACCAATAAGAATATTTCCACGCCAGCCAGAATTTATATGCAGAAATATTCTAC
CTTATCATTTAATTATAACAATTGTTCTCTAAAACTGTGCTGAAGTACAATATAATATACCCTGATTGCC
TTGAAAAAAAAGTGATTAGAGAAAGTACTTACAATCTGACAAATAAACAAAAGTGAATTTAAAAATTCGT
TACAAATGCAAGCTAAAGTTTAACGAAAAAGTTACAGAAAATGAAAAGAAAATAAGAGGAGACAATGGTT
GTCAACAGAGTAGAAAGTGAAAGAAACAAAATTATCATGAGGGTCCATGGTGATACAAGGGACATCTTCC
CATTCTAAACAACACCCTGAAAACTTTGCCCCCTCCATATAACATGAATTTTACAATAGCGAAAAAGAAA
GAACAATCAAGGGTCCCCAAACTCACCCTGAAGTTCTCAGCTCTAGAGATATCGTCGAGGCCGCGCTAGC
GTTTAAACTGTCGACCTTAATTAAGAGATCTGCTCGAGGCGCGTCAGCTGACTAGAGGATCCCCGGGTAC
CGAGCTCGAATTCGGGGCCGCGGAGGCTGGATCGGTCCCGGTGTCTTCTATGGAGGTCAAAACAGCGTGG
ATGGCGTCTCCAGGCGATCTGACGGTTCACTAAACGAGCTCTGCTTATATAGGCCTCCCACCGTACACGC
CTACCTCGACCCGGGTACCGAGCTCGACTTTCACTTTTCTCTATCACTGATAGGGAGTGGTAAACTCGAC
TTTCACTTTTCTCTATCACTGATAGGGAGTGGTAAACTCGACTTTCACTTTTCTCTATCACTGATAGGGA
GTGGTAAACTCGACTTTCACTTTTCTCTATCACTGATAGGGAGTGGTAAACTCGACTTTCACTTTTCTCT
ATCACTGATAGGGAGTGGTAAACTCGACCTATATAAGCAGAGCTCGTTTAGTGAACCGTCAGATCGCCTG
GAGACGCCATCCACGCTGTTTTGACCTCCATAGAAGACACCGGGACCGATCCAGCCTCCGCGGCCCCGAA
TTCCTGCAGCGGCCGCTCTAGAACTAGTGGATCCCCGCGGATGGTGAGCAAGGGCGAGGAGCTGTTCACC
GGGGTGGTGCCCATCCTGGTCGAGCTGGACGGCGACGTAAACGGCCACAAGTTCAGCGTGTCCGGCGAGG
GCGAGGGCGATGCCACCTACGGCAAGCTGACCCTGAAGTTCATCTGCACCACCGGCAAGCTGCCCGTGCC
CTGGCCCACCCTCGTGACCACCCTGACCTACGGCGTGCAGTGCTTCAGCCGCTACCCCGACCACATGAAG
CAGCACGACTTCTTCAAGTCCGCCATGCCCGAAGGCTACGTCCAGGAGCGCACCATCTTCTTCAAGGACG
ACGGCAACTACAAGACCCGCGCCGAGGTGAAGTTCGAGGGCGACACCCTGGTGAACCGCATCGAGCTGAA
GGGCATCGACTTCAAGGAGGACGGCAACATCCTGGGGCACAAGCTGGAGTACAACTACAACAGCCACAAC
GTCTATATCATGGCCGACAAGCAGAAGAACGGCATCAAGGTGAACTTCAAGATCCGCCACAACATCGAGG
ACGGCAGCGTGCAGCTCGCCGACCACTACCAGCAGAACACCCCCATCGGCGACGGCCCCGTGCTGCTGCC
CGACAACCACTACCTGAGCACCCAGTCCGCCCTGAGCAAAGACCCCAACGAGAAGCGCGATCACATGGTC
CTGCTGGAGTTCGTGACCGCCGCCGGGATCACTCTCGGCATGGACGAGCTGTACAAGTAATTGGTTGTAG
GAATTCGATATCAAGCTTGTCGACCTAGTTCTAGAGGATCCAGACATGATAAGATACATTGATGAGTTTG
GACAAACCACAACTAGAATGCAGTGAAAAAAATGCTTTATTTGTGAAATTTGTGATGCTATTGCTTTATT
TGTAACCATTATAAGCTGCAATAAACAAGTTAACAACAACAATTGCATTCATTTTATGTTTCAGGTTCAG
GGGGAGGTGTGGGAGGTTTTTTAAAGCAAGTAAAACCTCTACAAATGTGGTATGGCTGATTATGATCCTG
CAAGCCTCGTCGTCCTGGCCGGACCACGCTATCTGTGCAAGGTCCCCGGCCCCGGACGCGCGCTCCATGA
GCAGAGCGCCCGCCGCCGAGGCGAAGACTCGGGCGGCGCCCTGCCCGTCCCACCAGGTCAACAGGCGGTA
ACCGGCCTCTTCATCGGGAATGCGCGCGACCTTCAGCATCGCCGGCATGTCCCCCTGGCGGACGGGAAGT
ATCCAGCTCGACCAAGCTGGCCGCGTCGAGTGAAGACGAAAGGGCCTCGTGATACGCCTATTTTTATAGG
TTAATGTCATGATAATAATGGTTTCTTAGACGTCAGGTGGCACTTTTCGGGGAAATGTGCGCGGAACCCC
TATTTGTTTATTTTTCTAAATACATTCAAATATGTATCCGCTCATGAGACAATAACCCTGATAAATGCTT
CAATAATATTGAAAAAGGAAGAGTATGAGTATTCAACATTTCCGTGTCGCCCTTATTCCCTTTTTTGCGG
CATTTTGCCTTCCTGTTTTTGCTCACCCAGAAACGCTGGTGAAAGTAAAAGATGCTGAAGATCAGTTGGG
TGCACGAGTGGGTTACATCGAACTGGATCTCAACAGCGGTAAGATCCTTGAGAGTTTTCGCCCCGAAGAA
CGTTTTCCAATGATGAGCACTTTTAAAGTTCTGCTATGTGGCGCGGTATTATCCCGTGTTGACGCCGGGC
AAGAGCAACTCGGTCGCCGCATACACTATTCTCAGAATGACTTGGTTGAGTACTCACCAGTCACAGAAAA
GCATCTTACGGATGGCATGACAGTAAGAGAATTATGCAGTGCTGCCATAACCATGAGTGATAACACTGCG
GCCAACTTACTTCTGACAACGATCGGAGGACCGAAGGAGCTAACCGCTTTTTTGCACAACATGGGGGATC
ATGTAACTCGCCTTGATCGTTGGGAACCGGAGCTGAATGAAGCCATACCAAACGACGAGCGTGACACCAC
GATGCCTGTAGCAATGGCAACAACGTTGCGCAAACTATTAACTGGCGAACTACTTACTCTAGCTTCCCGG
CAACAATTAATAGACTGGATGGAGGCGGATAAAGTTGCAGGACCACTTCTGCGCTCGGCCCTTCCGGCTG
GCTGGTTTATTGCTGATAAATCTGGAGCCGGTGAGCGTGGGTCTCGCGGTATCATTGCAGCACTGGGGCC
AGATGGTAAGCCCTCCCGTATCGTAGTTATCTACACGACGGGGAGTCAGGCAACTATGGATGAACGAAAT
AGACAGATCGCTGAGATAGGTGCCTCACTGATTAAGCATTGGTAACTGTCAGACCAAGTTTACTCATATA
TACTTTAGATTGATTTAAAACTTCATTTTTAATTTAAAAGGATCTAGGTGAAGATCCTTTTTGATAATCT
CATGACCAAAATCCCTTAACGTGAGTTTTCGTTCCACTGAGCGTCAGACCCCGTAGAAAAGATCAAAGGA
TCTTCTTGAGATCCTTTTTTTCTGCGCGTAATCTGCTGCTTGCAAACAAAAAAACCACCGCTACCAGCGG
TGGTTTGTTTGCCGGATCAAGAGCTACCAACTCTTTTTCCGAAGGTAACTGGCTTCAGCAGAGCGCAGAT
ACCAAATACTGTTCTTCTAGTGTAGCCGTAGTTAGGCCACCACTTCAAGAACTCTGTAGCACCGCCTACA
TACCTCGCTCTGCTAATCCTGTTACCAGTGGCTGCTGCCAGTGGCGATAAGTCGTGTCTTACCGGGTTGG
ACTCAAGACGATAGTTACCGGATAAGGCGCAGCGGTCGGGCTGAACGGGGGGTTCGTGCACACAGCCCAG
CTTGGAGCGAACGACCTACACCGAACTGAGATACCTACAGCGTGAGCTATGAGAAAGCGCCACGCTTCCC
GAAGGGAGAAAGGCGGACAGGTATCCGGTAAGCGGCAGGGTCGGAACAGGAGAGCGCACGAGGGAGCTTC
CAGGGGGAAACGCCTGGTATCTTTATAGTCCTGTCGGGTTTCGCCACCTCTGACTTGAGCGTCGATTTTT
GTGATGCTCGTCAGGGGGGCGGAGCCTATGGAAAAACGCCAGCAACGCGGCCTTTTTACGGTTCCTGGCC
TTTTGCTGGCCTTTTGCTCACATGTTCTTTCCTGCGTTATCCCCTGATTCTGTGGATAACCGTATTACCG
CCTTTGAGTGAGCTGATACCGCTCGCCGCAGCCGAACGACCGAGCGCAGCGAGTCAGTGAGCGAGGAAGC
GGAAG
