>Addgene plasmid #203029 | Salsa-BC188-P2H8 | depositor partial sequence | sequence record 393902 | BC188
TTGGTTGTAG
